>Addgene plasmid #217601 | DVC_pBR322_GH | addgene full sequence | sequence record 442570 | Addgene NGS Result
CCATTGGGATATATCAACGGTGGTATATCCAGTGATTTTTTTCTCCATTTTAGCTTCCTTAGCTCCTGAA
AATCTCGACAACTCAAAAAATACGCCCGGTAGTGATCTTATTTCATTATGGTGAAAGTTGGAACCTCTTA
CGTGCCGATCATGCCACCTGACGTCTAAGAAACCATTATTATCATGACATTAACCTATAAAAATAGGCGT
ATCACGAGGCAGAATTTCAGATAAAAAAAATCCTTAGCTTTCGCTAAGGATGATTTCTGGAATTCGCGGC
CGCTTCTAGAGACTAGTGTGGAAGACATTGCCAGAGACCTGCACCATATGCGGTGTGAAATACCGCACAG
ATGCGTAAGGAGAAAATACCGCATCAGGCGCCATTCGCCATTCAGGCTGCGCAACTGTTGGGAAGGGCGA
TCGGTGCGGGCCTCTTCGCTATTACGCCAGCTGGCGAAAGGGGGATGTGCTGCAAGGCGATTAAGTTGGG
TAACGCCAGGGTTTTCCCAGTCACGACGTTGTAAAACGACGGCCAGTGAATTCGAGCTCGGTACCCGGGG
ATCCTCTAGAGTCGACCTGCAGGCATGCAAGCTTGGCGTAATCATGGTCATAGCTGTTTCCTGTGTGAAA
TTGTTATCCGCTCACAATTCCACACAACATACGAGCCGGAAGCATAAAGTGTAAAGCCTGGGGTGCCTAA
TGAGTGAGCTAACTCACATTAATTGCGTTGCGCTCACTGCCCGCTTTCCAGTCGGGAAACCTGTCGTGCC
AGCTGCATTAATGAATCGGCCAACGCGCGGGGGTCTCTACTAATGTCTTCTAACACCTACATCTGTATTA
ACGAAGCGCTGGCATTGACCCTGAGTGATTTTTCTCTGGTCCCGCCGCATCCATACCGCCAGTTGTTTAC
CCTCACAACGTTCCAGTAACCGGGCATGTTCATCATCAGTAACCCGTATCGTGAGCATCCTCTCTCGTTT
CATCGGTATCATTACCCCATGAACAGAAATCCCCCTTACACGGAGGCATCAGTGACCAAACAGGAAAAAA
CCGCCCTTAACATGGCCCGCTTTATCAGAAGCCAGACATTAACGCTTCTGGAGAAACTCAACGAGCTGGA
CGCGGATGAACAGGCAGACATCTGTGAATCGCTTCACGACCACGCTGATGAGCTTTACCGCAGCTGCCTC
GCGCGTTTCGGTGATGACGGTGAAAACCTCTGACACATGCAGCTCCCGGCGACGGTCACAGCTTGTCTGT
AAGCGGATGCCGGGAGCAGACAAGCCCGTCAGGGCGCGTCAGCGGGTGTTGGCGGGTGTCGGGGCGCAGC
CATGACCCAGTCACGTAGCGATAGCGGAGTGTATACTGGCTTAACTATGCGGCATCAGAGCAGATTGTAC
TGAGAGTGCACCATTGCGGTGTGAAATACCGCACAGATGCGTAAGGAGAAAATACCGCATCAGGCGCTCT
TCCGCTTCCTCGCTCACTGACTCGCTGCGCTCGGTCGTTCGGCTGCGGCGAGCGGTATCAGCTCACTCAA
AGGCGGTAATACGGTTATCCACAGAATCAGGGGATAACGCAGGAAAGAACATGTGAGCAAAAGGCCAGCA
AAAGGCCAGGAACCGTAAAAAGGCCGCGTTGCTGGCGTTTTTCCATAGGCTCCGCCCCCCTGACGAGCAT
CACAAAAATCGACGCTCAAGTCAGAGGTGGCGAAACCCGACAGGACTATAAAGATACCAGGCGTTTCCCC
CTGGAAGCTCCCTCGTGCGCTCTCCTGTTCCGACCCTGCCGCTTACCGGATACCTGTCCGCCTTTCTCCC
TTCGGGAAGCGTGGCGCTTTCTCATAGCTCACGCTGTAGGTATCTCAGTTCGGTGTAGGTCGTTCGCTCC
AAGCTGGGCTGTGTGCACGAACCCCCCGTTCAGCCCGACCGCTGCGCCTTATCCGGTAACTATCGTCTTG
AGTCCAACCCGGTAAGACACGACTTATCGCCACTGGCAGCAGCCACTGGTAACAGGATTAGCAGAGCGAG
GTATGTAGGCGGTGCTACAGAGTTCTTGAAGTGGTGGCCTAACTACGGCTACACTAGAAGGACAGTATTT
GGTATCTGCGCTCTGCTGAAGCCAGTTACCTTCGGAAAAAGAGTTGGTAGCTCTTGATCCGGCAAACAAA
CCACCGCTGGTAGCGGTGGTTTTTTTGTTTGCAAGCAGCAGATTACGCGCAGAAAAAAAGGATCTCAAGA
AGATCCTTTGATCTTTTCTACCGGTCCGTCCAAAAAAAAAGGCTCCAAAAGGAGCCTTTAATTGTATCGG
TGATTACGCCCCGCCCTGCCACTCATCGCAGTACTGTTGTAATTCATTAAGCATTCTGCCGACATGGAAG
CCATCACAAACGGCATGATGAACCTGAATCGCCAGCGGCATCAGCACCTTGTCGCCTTGCGTATAATATT
TGCCCATGGTGAAAACGGGGGCGAAGAAGTTGTCCATATTGGCCACGTTTAAATCAAAACTGGTGAAACT
CACCCAGGGATTGGCTGATACGAAAAACATATTCTCAATAAACCCTTTAGGGAAATAGGCCAGGTTTTCA
CCGTAACACGCCACATCTTGCGAATATATGTGTAGAAACTGCCGGAAATCGTCGTGGTATTCACTCCAGA
GCGATGAAAACGTTTCAGTTTGCTCATGGAAAACGGTGTAACAAGGGTGAACACTATCCCATATCACCAG
CTCACCGTCTTTCATTGCCATACGTAATTCCGGATGAGCATTCATCAGGCGGGCAAGAATGTGAATAAAG
GCCGGATAAAACTTGTGCTTATTTTTCTTTACGGTCTTTAAAAAGGCCGTAATATCCAGCTGAACGGTCT
GGTTATAGGTACATTGAGCAACTGACTGAAATGCCTCAAAATGTTCTTTACGATG
Features (pLannotate 1.2.2; 16 found; start..end, strand, type, name):
     49..151     -  promoter       cat promoter: promoter of the E. coli cat gene encoding chloramphenicol acetyltransferase
    224..267     -  terminator     bacterial terminator: putative bacterial transcription terminator
    270..291     +  misc_feature   BioBrick prefix: BioBrick prefix for parts that do not start with "ATG"
    320..378     +  misc_feature   bom (fragment): basis of mobility region from pBR322
    384..541     -  CDS            lacZα (fragment): LacZα fragment of β-galactosidase; lacZ fragment
    538..594     +  misc_feature   MCS: pUC18/19 multiple cloning site
    631..647     -  protein_bind   lac operator: The lac repressor binds to the lac operator to inhibit transcription in E. coli. This inhibition can be relieved by adding lactose or isopropyl-β-D-thiogalactopyranoside (IPTG). lac repressor encoded by lacI
    655..685     -  promoter       lac promoter: promoter for the E. coli lac operon
    700..721     -  protein_bind   CAP binding site: CAP binding activates transcription in the presence of cAMP. E. coli catabolite activator protein
    734..802     -  CDS            lacI (fragment): lac repressor; lacI; The lac repressor binds to the lac operator to inhibit transcription in E. coli. This inhibition can be relieved by adding lactose or isopropyl-β-D-thiogalactopyranoside (IPTG).
    882..992     -  CDS            mbeC (fragment): MBEC_ECOLX - Experimental evidence at protein level: Swiss-Prot protein existence level 1. Required for efficient mobilization of ColE1 plasmid and is thus essential to promote the specific transfer of the plasmid during conjugation. Probably functions by inducing DNA bending, helping the MbeA relaxase to melt the DNA around the nic site and cleave the phosphodiester bond. Binds specifically double-stranded DNA (dsDNA) containing the ColE1 oriT but does not recognize the inverted repeat (IR). From Escherichia coli.
   1032..1223    +  CDS            rop: Rop protein, which maintains plasmids at low copy number; rop
   1325..1464    +  misc_feature   bom: basis of mobility region from pBR322
   1650..2238    -  rep_origin     ori: high-copy-number ColE1/pMB1/pBR322/pUC origin of replication
   2269..2308    -  terminator     fd terminator: central terminator from bacteriophage fd (Otsuka and Kunisawa, 1982)
   2314..48      -  CDS            CmR (across the origin): chloramphenicol acetyltransferase; cat; confers resistance to chloramphenicol
