[The description below was written by a language model from this plasmid's Addgene catalogue record and pLannotate feature annotations shown in this document.]
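Description:
DVC_pBR322_GH is an empty destination vector for synthetic biology work in E. coli, built on the DVC backbone of the CIDAR MoClo system and about 2.9 kb in size. It is intended to receive level 1 constructs, that is, transcription units assembled from basic parts by Golden Gate-type cloning, and it presents the G and H CIDAR MoClo overhangs that define where such an assembly is inserted and its position in later multi-unit assemblies. The overhangs and the type IIS sites that generate them are not annotated in the feature table; their presence rests on the catalogue description.

The plasmid is selected with chloramphenicol through a chloramphenicol acetyltransferase gene driven by the cat promoter, with an fd phage terminator downstream of it. Replication depends on a pBR322-type ColE1/pMB1 origin accompanied by an intact rop gene, whose product restrains copy number, which fits the record's low-copy designation. The bom region and a fragment of mbeC were carried over with this replicon segment. The cloning site holds a lacZα fragment with a pUC-type multiple cloning site, expressed from the lac promoter with its operator and CAP binding site. In MoClo destination vectors this cassette normally acts as a dropout marker that is replaced by the assembled insert, allowing blue/white screening, although the record does not say so explicitly. A BioBrick prefix and a putative bacterial terminator lie next to this region. No gene or insert is present. According to the associated publication title, the vector belongs to a set of MoClo-compatible backbones for modular protein expression in E. coli.
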