Addgene plasmid #217601: DVC_pBR322_GH
Purpose: (Empty Backbone) Destination vector with chloramphenicol resistance and pBR322 origin of replication. Carries G-H CIDAR MoClo overhangs for level 1 construct cloning.
Depositing lab: Wei Huang. Depositing organization: University of Oxford. Publication: Construction and Characterization of MoClo-Compatible Vectors for Modular Protein Expression in E. coli. Nielsen JR, Lewis MJ, Huang WE. ACS Synth Biol. 2025 Jan 12. doi: 10.1021/acssynbio.4c00564. PubMed 39801078.
Backbone
  Vector backbone: DVC
  Vector type: Synthetic Biology
Growth in bacteria
  Bacterial resistance: Chloramphenicol, 25 μg/mL
  Growth temperature: 37°C
  Growth strain: DH5alpha
  Copy number: Low Copy
Gene/Insert
  Gene/Insert name: None
  Mutation: None
Terms and licenses: Academic/Nonprofit Terms; Industry Terms: Not Available to Industry
How to cite: DVC_pBR322_GH was a gift from Wei Huang (Addgene plasmid # 217601 ; http://n2t.net/addgene:217601 ; RRID:Addgene_217601)
